Addgene plasmid #40785: BBa_J72113-BBa_J72103
Depositing lab: Christopher Anderson. Depositing organization: University of California, Berkeley. Publication: Scalable plasmid transfer using engineered P1-based phagemids. Kittleson JT, DeLoache W, Cheng HY, Anderson JC. ACS Synth Biol. 2012 Dec 21;1(12):583-9. doi: 10.1021/sb300054p. Epub 2012 Aug 30. PubMed 23656280.
Backbone
  Vector backbone: p15a, CamR
  Vector type: Bacterial Expression, Synthetic Biology
Growth in bacteria
  Bacterial resistance: Chloramphenicol, 25 μg/mL
  Growth temperature: 37°C
  Growth strain: DH10B
  Copy number: High Copy
Gene/Insert
  Gene/Insert name: AraC-pBad + coi + cin + repL + pacA
Terms and licenses: Academic/Nonprofit Terms; Industry Terms: Not Available to Industry
Depositor comments: For detailed composition information, look up the backbone (BBa_J72113) and insert (BBa_J72103) on the Registry of Standard Biological Parts (partsregistry.org) C4425T, 4313 missing T, C4096T, T301C, T459C, mutations do not effect function.
How to cite: BBa_J72113-BBa_J72103 was a gift from Christopher Anderson (Addgene plasmid # 40785 ; http://n2t.net/addgene:40785 ; RRID:Addgene_40785)
