[The description below was written by a language model from this plasmid's Addgene catalogue record and pLannotate feature annotations shown in this document.]
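Description:
BBa_J72113-BBa_J72103 is a 6.8 kb bacterial synthetic-biology plasmid that functions as a P1-based phagemid, built from a BioBrick-style backbone (BBa_J72113) and insert (BBa_J72103). It replicates in E. coli from a p15A origin, which is compatible with ColE1-type plasmids, and is selected with chloramphenicol through a cat gene driven by its native promoter and followed by the lambda t0 terminator. The catalogue lists it as high copy, whereas the p15A origin is generally annotated as medium copy. Short annotated matches to RSF ori, bom and Gateway attB1/attB2 sites are fragments or small motifs in the backbone, and the record gives them no stated role.

The payload is described as AraC-pBad + coi + cin + repL + pacA. The araC regulator is divergently transcribed from the araBAD promoter, giving arabinose-inducible expression. The region between this promoter and the rrnB T1/T7Te terminators is unannotated but would correspond to the listed coi element, the P1 anti-repressor function that pushes a resident P1 lysogen toward lytic growth. Downstream lie three bacteriophage P1 elements. The first is a recombinase fragment that the annotation tool matched to Mu Gin, presumably the homologous P1 cin named in the catalogue. It is followed by repL, which is needed for initiation of replication from the P1 lytic L-replicon. The last is pacA, a PACase subunit gene associated with recognition and cleavage of the pac packaging site.

Together these parts allow the plasmid to be replicated and packaged into P1 particles in a host carrying P1, then delivered by transduction, consistent with the associated work on scalable plasmid transfer. The depositor notes several point differences from the reference sequence that do not affect function.
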