Features (pLannotate 1.2.2; 17 found; start..end, strand, type, name):
     60..938     -  CDS            araC: L-arabinose regulatory protein; araC
    965..1249    +  promoter       araBAD promoter: araBAD; promoter of the L-arabinose operon of E. coli; the araC regulatory gene is transcribed in the opposite direction (Guzman et al., 1995)
   1501..1572    +  terminator     rrnB T1 terminator: transcription terminator T1 from the E. coli rrnB gene
   1588..1615    +  terminator     T7Te terminator: phage T7 early transcription terminator
   1750..2166    +  CDS            gin (fragment): GIN_BPMU - Experimental evidence at protein level: Swiss-Prot protein existence level 1. Performs inversion of a viral 3 kp segment (G-segment) that encodes two alternate pairs of tail fiber proteins thereby modifying the host specificity of the virus. Binds as a dimer to the viral gix sites which are 34-bp palindromic sequences that flank the invertible G-segment. Catalyzes site-specific recombination in the presence of the host factor Fis. Gin dimers bound to each of the gix sites and host factor Fis bound to the enhancer come together to form the synaptic complex. Each Gin monomer introduce
   2216..3019    +  CDS            repL: REPL_BPP1 - Protein predicted: Swiss-Prot protein existence level 4. Essential for L-replicon function. Necessary for initiation of DNA replication from the L-replicon at oriL (Probable). From Escherichia phage P1 (Bacteriophage P1).
   3115..4302    +  CDS            pacA: PACA_BPP1 - Protein inferred from homology: Swiss-Prot protein existence level 3. Necessary for recognition and cleavage of the phage packaging site (pac), together with the pacB protein. Both are probably the two major subunits of the phage PACase. From Escherichia phage P1 (Bacteriophage P1).
   4843..4867    -  protein_bind   attB2: mutant version of attB; recombination site for the Gateway® BP reaction BP Clonase™
   4884..4906    -  rep_origin     RSF ori (fragment): Plasmids containing the RSF 1030 origin of replication can be propagated in E. coli cells that contain additional plasmids with compatible origins.
   4947..5492    +  rep_origin     p15A ori: Plasmids containing the medium-copy-number p15A origin of replication can be propagated in E. coli cells that contain a second plasmid with the ColE1 origin.
   5580..5635    +  rep_origin     RSF ori (fragment): Plasmids containing the RSF 1030 origin of replication can be propagated in E. coli cells that contain additional plasmids with compatible origins.
   5734..5760    -  misc_feature   bom (fragment): basis of mobility region from pBR322
   5788..5882    -  terminator     lambda t0 terminator: transcription terminator from phage lambda
   5906..6562    -  CDS            cat: CAT_ECOLX - Experimental evidence at protein level: Swiss-Prot protein existence level 1. This enzyme is an effector of chloramphenicol resistance in bacteria. From Escherichia coli. This protein is used as a marker in many commonly used cloning vectors, such as pACYC184.
   6563..6660    -  promoter       cat promoter: promoter of the E. coli cat gene encoding chloramphenicol acetyltransferase
   6683..6707    +  protein_bind   attB1: mutant version of attB; recombination site for the Gateway® BP reaction BP Clonase™
   6731..6774    -  terminator     bacterial terminator: putative bacterial transcription terminator
>Addgene plasmid #40785 | BBa_J72113-BBa_J72103 | depositor full sequence | sequence record 53668 | BBa_J72113-BBa_J72103 sequence 6776 bps
GAATTCATGAGATCTCTATGCTACTCCATCGAGCCGTCAATTGTCTGATTCGTTACCAATTATGACAACT
TGACGGCTACATCATTCACTTTTTCTTCACAACCGGCACGGAACTCGCTCGGGCTGGCCCCGGTGCATTT
TTTAAATACCCGCGAGAAATAGAGTTGATCGTCAAAACCAACATTGCGACCGACGGTGGCGATAGGCATC
CGGGTGGTGCTCAAAAGCAGCTTCGCCTGGCTGATACGTTGGTCCTCGCGCCAGCTTAAGACGCTAATCC
CTAACTGCTGGCGGAAAAGATGTGACAGACGCGACGGCGACAAGCAAACATGCTGTGCGACGCTGGCGAT
ATCAAAATTGCTGTCTGCCAGGTGATCGCTGATGTACTGACAAGCCTCGCGTACCCGATTATCCATCGGT
GGATGGAGCGACTCGTTAATCGCTTCCATGCGCCGCAGTAACAATTGCTCAAGCAGATTTATCGCCAGCA
GCTCCGAATAGCGCCCTTCCCCTTGCCCGGCGTTAATGATTTGCCCAAACAGGTCGCTGAAATGCGGCTG
GTGCGCTTCATCCGGGCGAAAGAACCCCGTATTGGCAAATATTGACGGCCAGTTAAGCCATTCATGCCAG
TAGGCGCGCGGACGAAAGTAAACCCACTGGTGATACCATTCGCGAGCCTCCGGATGACGACCGTAGTGAT
GAATCTCTCCTGGCGGGAACAGCAAAATATCACCCGGTCGGCAAACAAATTCTCGTCCCTGATTTTTCAC
CACCCCCTGACCGCGAATGGTGAGATTGAGAATATAACCTTTCATTCCCAGCGGTCGGTCGATAAAAAAA
TCGAGATAACCGTTGGCCTCAATCGGCGTTAAACCCGCCACCAGATGGGCATTAAACGAGTATCCCGGCA
GCAGGGGATCATTTTGCGCTTCAGCCATACTTTTCATACTCCCGCCATTCAGAGAAGAAACCAATTGTCC
ATATTGCATCAGACATTGCCGTCACTGCGTCTTTTACTGGCTCTTCTCGCTAACCAAACCGGTAACCCCG
CTTATTAAAAGCATTCTGTAACAAAGCGGGACCAAAGCCATGACAAAAACGCGTAACAAAAGTGTCTATA
ATCACGGCAGAAAAGTCCACATTGATTATTTGCACGGCGTCACACTTTGCTATGCCATAGCATTTTTATC
CATAAGATTAGCGGATCTTACCTGACGCTTTTTATCGCAACTCTCTACTGTTTCTCCATACCCGGATCTT
ACAGTGAGGCATAATTATGGCTTTCATTCCACCAACCATCGACGACGTTAGACATTGCTCTAACGCTTTA
TCTGTAGACCCCGCCGAAACCGACGCTGCCCGCGCCATTGCTGAACACTACTCAAAGATATCCAATCAGG
AGTACCGCATCACCCAAGACGACCTGGATGATCTCACTGACACAATCGAATATCTCATGGCCACTAACCA
GCCAGACTCACAATAAGGATCTCCAGGCATCAAATAAAACGAAAGGCTCAGTCGAAAGACTGGGCCTTTC
GTTTTATCTGTTGTTTGTCGGTGAACGCTCTCTACTAGAGTCACACTGGCTCACCTTCGGGTGGGCCTTT
CTGCGTTTATAGGATCTCTAATAGGCTATGTACGCGTATCAACAAATGAACAAAACACTGCTTTACAACG
AAACGCTCTTGAAAGCGCAGGATGTGAGCTAATTTTTGAGGACAAGGCGAGCGGCAAAAAGGCTGAGCGC
CCTGGGTTAAAAAAGGTACTCCGTAACTTTCCAGAGGTGATACCCTGGTCGTATGGAAGTTAGACCGTCT
TGGGCGCAGCATGCGTCACTTAGTTGTGCTGGTGGAAGAGCTGCGTGACAGAGGCATTAACTTCCGGAGT
CTCACTGACTCCATCGACACCAGTACACCAATGGGGCGCTTTTTCTTTCACGTAATGGGGGCGCTGGCAG
AAATGGAACGTGAGCTTATCGTTGAACGTACACGCGCTGGACTTGATGCAGCTCGCGCAGAAGGTCGTAT
AGGTGGGCGTCGGCCTAAATACCAAGAAGAAACATGGCAGCAAATGCGGCGATTGCTGGAGAAGGGCATC
CCCCGTAAGCAGGTTGCAATCATCTATGATGTGGCTGTTTCCACGCTTTATAAGAAGTTTCCGGCGTCAT
CATTTCAATCCTAAACCTTGGTTTAAGAGAACTCGGGGATCTTAAAGCGATTTTACTTTTTCTGGCTATG
AATTGGCCTGCTTTGTAACACACTCCGGTCTATCCCGTAGCGCCGGGCATATCCTGTCGCAATGTGCAAA
TCTCGCGGCAACAACCAGTGAATACTTCATTCACAAGCCTCACCGCCTGATCGCGGCAGAAACTGGTTAT
AGCCAATCAACCGTCGTTCGTGCATTCCGTGAAGCTGTAAACAAAGGTATTCTGTCTGTAGAGATTGTTA
TCGGCGATCACCGTGAACGTCGCGCTAACCTGTACCGGTTTACACCATCCTTTTTGGCCTTCGCACAACA
AGCCAAAAATGCGCTGATAGAAAGCAAATTAAAGATTTCGTCAGCGGCAACCAAGGTTAAAGCTGTTCTC
GCTAAGACATTGGCTTTATTTAATTTTTTATCCACACCCCCATGTCAAAATGATACCCCCTCCCCCTGTC
AGGATGACGTGGCAATAAAGAATAAGAAGTCACAAGTTAAAAAAACAAAAAGATCAGTTTCCGGCGGTGC
CGGAACAACCAGCCTCAAAAAATTGACTTCATGGATCGCTAAGGCAAAAGCAAAGGCTGACAATCTGCGG
TTATCCAAAAAACGCACTCAAAAACATGAGTTCAAGCAGAAAGTAGAGGCGGCTGCGCGGAAATATGCTT
ACCTGAAAAACAAGCGTTCGCCTGATATTGGCGGGATATCAAACTTCGATAACCTACCGCATTGCATGAC
GGTAAACGAAGCTCTTAATGCGGTTTTAGCCAAAAATAAAGATAACGAACAATGGGGTATACCGGCAGGA
TTCAGAGGGTAAGGATCTGAATCTGGTGTGTTAACCGATTCTACGAGTAGTCATTTGTTCATTGAGTAGG
AATATTGTTGGGATCTCGAAAGGAAGCATAAGTGACCTGGGACGATCACAAGAAGAATTTTGCTCGCCTG
GCGCGAGATGGTGGTTACACCATCGCACAGTATGCCGCCGAGTTTAATCTTAACCCTAATACCGCACGTC
GTTATCTCCGTGCCTTCAAAGAAGACACCAGGACTACGGACAGCCGCAAGCCAAATAAGCCAGTCAGGAA
GCCACTAAAAAGCATGATCATTGATCACTCTAATGATCAACATGCAGGTGATCACATTGCGGCTGAAATA
GCGGAAAAACAAAGAGTTAATGCCGTTGTCAGTGCCGCAGTCGAGAATGCGAAGCGCCAAAATAAGCGCA
TAAATGATCGTTCAGATGATCATGACGTGATCACCCGCGCCCACCGGACCTTACGTGATCGCCTGGAACG
CGACACCCTGGATGATGATGGTGAACGCTTTGAGTTCGAAGTTGGCGATTACCTGATAGATAACGTTGAA
GCGCGGAAGGCCGCGCGCGCTATGTTGCGTCGGTCCGGGGCCGATGTTCTGGAAACCACTCTTCTGGAAA
AGTCTCTTTCTCATCTCCTTATGCTGGAGAACGCCAGGGATACGTGTATTCGCCTGGTGCAGGAAATGCG
CGATCAGCAAAAAGACGATGATGAAGGTACTCCGCCTGAATACCGTATCGCGAGCATGCTAAACAGCTGT
TCCGCGCAGATAAGCAGCCTGATCAACACCATTTACAGCATCCGGAATAACTATCGAAAAGAAAGCCGGG
AGGCGGAAAAGCACGCTTTATCTATGGGGCAAGCTGGCATTGTTAAGCTGGCATACGAACGAAAGCGTGA
AAATAACTGGTCAGTGCTGGAAGCGGCTGAGTTCATCGAGGCGCATGGAGGAAAAGTGCCGCCCCTGATG
CTGGAGCAAATCAAAGCCGATCTGCGTGCTCCTAAGACCAATACCGATGATGAGGAAAACCAAACAGCAT
CTGGCGCTCCATCACTTGAGGATCTGGATAAAATCGCGCGAGAACGGGCCGCCAGCCGCCGCGCTGATGC
CGCATTGTGGATTGAGCATCGTAGAGAAGAAATTGCCGATATCGTCGATACAGGTGGTTATGGTGATGTC
GATGCGGAAGGCATATCAAACGAAGCATGGCTTGAACAGGATCTGGACGAAGACGAGGAGGAAGACGAAG
AAGTTACCCGCAAACTGTACGGGGATGATGATTAAGGATCTGAGCGATTGCTGGCCTAGATGAATGACTG
TCCACGACAGAACCCGGCTTATCGGTCAGTTTCACCTGATTTACGTAAAAACCCGCTTCGGCGGGTTTTT
GCTTTTGGAGGGGCGGAAAGATGAATGACTGTCCACGACGCTATACCCAAAAGAAAGCGGCTTATCGGTC
AGTTTCACCTGGTTTACGTAAAAACCCGCTTCGGCGGGTTTTTGCTTTTGGAGGGGCAGAAAGATGAATG
ACTGTCCACGACACTATACCCAAAAGAAAGCGGCTTATCGGTCAGTTTCACCTGTTTTACGTAAAAACCC
GCTTCGGCGGGTTTTTACTTTTGGAGGGGCAGAAAGATGAATGACTGTCCACGACACTATACCCAAAAGA
AAGCGGCTTATCGGTCAGTTTTACCTGATGTACGTAATAAACCGTTCGGATCCTAACTCGACGTGCAGGC
TTCCTCGCTCACTGACTCGCTGCGCTCGGTCGTTCGGCTGCGGCGAGCGGTATCAGCTCACTCAAAGGCG
GTAATCAATTCGACCCAGCTTTCTTGTACAAAGTGGTTGATCCTTACAGATCCCGGTTATCCACAGAATC
AGGGGAGGCCTTAGAAATATTTTATCTGATTAATAAGATGATCTTCTTGAGATCGTTTTGGTCTGCGCGT
AATCTCTTGCTCTGAAAACGAAAAAACCGCCTTGCAGGGCGGTTTTTCGAAGGTTCTCTGAGCTACCAAC
TCTTTGAACCGAGGTAACTGGCTTGGAGGAGCGCAGTCACCAAAACTTGTCCTTTCAGTTTAGCCTTAAC
CGGCGCATGACTTCAAGACTAACTCCTCTAAATCAATTACCAGTGGCTGCTGCCAGTGGTGCTTTTGCAT
GTCTTTCCGGGTTGGACTCAAGACGATAGTTACCGGATAAGGCGCAGCGGTCGGACTGAACGGGGGGTTC
GTGCATACAGTCCAGCTTGGAGCGAACTGCCTACCCGGAACTGAGTGTCAGGCGTGGAATGAGACAAACG
CGGCCATAACAGCGGAATGACACCGGTAAACCGAAAGGCAGGAACAGGAGAGCGCACGAGGGAGCCGCCA
GGGGGAAACGCCTGGTATCTTTATAGTCCTGTCGGGTTTCGCCACCACTGATTTGAGCGTCAGATTTCGT
GATGCTTGTCAGGGGGGCGGAGCCTATGGAAAAACGGCTTTGCCGCGGCCCTCTCACTTCCCTGTTAAGT
ATCTTCCTGGCATCTTCCAGGAAATCTCCGCCCCGTTCGTAAGCCATTTCCGCTCGCCGCAGTCGAACGA
CCGAGCGTAGCGAGTCAGTGAGCGAGGAAGCGGAATATATCCTGTATCACATATTCTGCTGACGCACCGG
TGCAGCCTTTTTTCTCCTGCCACATGAAGCACTTCACTGACACCCTCATCAGTGCCAACATAGTAAGCCA
GTATACACTCCGCTAGCGCTGATGTCCGGCGGTGCCTCGAGGCTTGGATTCTCACCAATAAAAAACGCCC
GGCGGCAACCGAGCGTTCTGAACAAATCCAGATGGAGTTCTGAGGTCATTACTGGATCTATCAACAGGAG
TCCAAGCGAGCTCGATATCAAATTACGCCCCGCCCTGCCACTCATCGCAGTACTGTTGTAATTCATTAAG
CATTCTGCCGACATGGAAGCCATCACAAACGGCATGATGAACCTGAATCGCCAGCGGCATCAGCACCTTG
TCGCCTTGCGTATAATATTTGCCCATGGTGAAAACGGGGGCGAAGAAGTTGTCCATATTGGCCACGTTTA
AATCAAAACTGGTGAAACTCACCCAGGGATTGGCTGAGACGAAAAACATATTCTCAATAAACCCTTTAGG
GAAATAGGCCAGGTTTTCACCGTAACACGCCACATCTTGCGAATATATGTGTAGAAACTGCCGGAAATCG
TCGTGGTATTCACTCCAGAGCGATGAAAACGTTTCAGTTTGCTCATGGAAAACGGTGTAACAAGGGTGAA
CACTATCCCATATCACCAGCTCACCGTCTTTCATTGCCATACGAAATTCCGGATGAGCATTCATCAGGCG
GGCAAGAATGTGAATAAAGGCCGGATAAAACTTGTGCTTATTTTTCTTTACGGTCTTTAAAAAGGCCGTA
ATATCCAGCTGAACGGTCTGGTTATAGGTACATTGAGCAACTGACTGAAATGCCTCAAAATGTTCTTTAC
GATGCCATTGGGATATATCAACGGTGGTATATCCAGTGATTTTTTTCTCCATTTTAGCTTCCTTAGCTCC
TGAAAATCTCGATAACTCAAAAAATACGCCCGGTAGTGATCTTATTTCATTATGGTGAAAGTTGGAACCT
CTTACGTGCCCGATCAAGAATTGCCATTATCAACAAGTTTGTACAAAAAAGCAGGCTCCGAATTGGTATC
ACGAGGCAGAATTTCAGATAAAAAAAATCCTTAGCTTTCGCTAAGGATGATTTCTG
