>Addgene plasmid #40785 | BBa_J72113-BBa_J72103 | addgene partial sequence | sequence record 54382 | p15A-F 5'-gattacgcgcagaccaaaac-3'
CTTTGTACAAGAAAGCTGGGTCGAATTGATTACCGCCTTTGAGTGAGCTGATACCGCTCGCCGCAGCCGA
ACGACCGAGCGCAGCGAGTCAGTGAGCGAGGAAGCCTGCACGTCGAGTTAGGATCCGAACGGTTTATTAC
GTACATCAGGTAAAACTGACCGATAAGCCGCTTTCTTTTGGGTATAGTGTCGTGGACAGTCATTCATCTT
TCTGCCCCTCCAAAAGTAAAAACCCGCCGAAGCGGGTTTTTACGTAAAACAGGTGAAACTGACCGATAAG
CCGCTTTCTTTTGGGTATAGTGTCGTGGACAGTCATTCATCTTTCTGCCCCTCCAAAAGCAAAAACCCGC
CGAAGCGGGTTTTTACGTAAACCAGGTGAAACTGACCGATAAGCCGCTTTCTTTTGGGTATAGCGTCGTG
GACAGTCATTCATCTTTCTGCCCCTCCAAAAGCAAAAACCCGCCGAAGCGGGTTTTTACGTAAATCAGGT
GAAACTGACCGATAAGCCGGGTTCTGTCGTGGACAGTCATTCATCTAGGCCAGCAATCGCCAGATCCTTA
ATCATCATCCCCGTACAGTTTGCGGGTAACTTCTTCGTCTTCCTCCTCGTCTTCGTCCAGATCCTGTTCA
AGCCATGCTTCGTTTGATATGCCTTCCGCATCGACATCACCATAACCACCTGTATCGACGATATCGGCAA
TTTCTTCTCTACGATGCTCAATCCACAATGCGGCATCAGCGCGGCGGCTGGCGGCCCGTTCTCGCGTGAT
TTTATCCAGATCCTCAAGTGATGGAGCGCCAGATGCTGTTTGGTTTTCCTCATCATCGGTATTGGTCTT
