>Addgene plasmid #40785 | BBa_J72113-BBa_J72103 | addgene partial sequence | sequence record 55234 | CAT-R 5'-GCAACTGACTGAAATGCCTC-3'
GGATATATCAACGGTGGTATATCCAGTGATTTTTTTCTCCATTTTAGCTTCCTTAGCTCCTGAAAATCTC
GATAACTCAAAAAATACGCCCGGTAGTGATCTTATTTCATTATGGTGAAAGTTGGAACCTCTTACGTGCC
CGATCAAGAATTGCCATTATCAACAAGTTTGTACAAAAAAGCAGGCTCCGAATTGGTATCACGAGGCAGA
ATTTCAGATAAAAAAAATCCTTAGCTTTCGCTAAGGATGATTTCTGGAATTCATGAGATCTCTATGCTAC
TCCATCGAGCCGTCAATTGTCTGATTCGTTACCAATTATGACAACTTGACGGCTACATCATTCACTTTTT
CTTCACAACCGGCACGGAACTCGCTCGGGCTGGCCCCGGTGCATTTTTTAAATACCCGCGAGAAATAGAG
TTGATCGTCAAAACCAACATTGCGACCGACGGTGGCGATAGGCATCCGGGTGGTGCTCAAAAGCAGCTTC
GCCTGGCTGATACGTTGGTCCTCGCGCCAGCTTAAGACGCTAATCCCTAACTGCTGGCGGAAAAGACGTG
ACAGACGCGACGGCGACAAGCAAACATGCTGTGCGACGCTGGCGATATCAAAATTGCTGTCTGCCAGGTG
ATCGCTGATGTACTGACAAGCCTCGCGTACCCGATTATCCATCGGTGGATGGAGCGACTCGTTAATCGCT
TCCATGCGCCGCAGCAACAATTGCTCAAGCAGATTTATCGCCAGCAGCTCCGAATAGCGCCCTTCCCCTT
GCCCGGCGTTAATGATTTGCCCAAACAGGTCGCTGAAATGCGGCTGGTGCGCTTCATCCGGGCGAAAGAA
CCCCGTATGCAATATG
